Addgene plasmid #186961: mEmerald(luminal)-canxTM
Purpose: Expresses mEmerald connected with the N-terminus of Calnexin transmembrane domain.
Depositing lab: Ke Xu. Depositing organization: University of California, Berkeley. Publication: The endoplasmic reticulum adopts two distinct tubule forms. Wang B, Zhao Z, Xiong M, Yan R, Xu K. Proc Natl Acad Sci U S A. 2022 May 3;119(18):e2117559119. doi: 10.1073/pnas.2117559119. Epub 2022 Apr 26. PubMed 35471903.
Backbone
  Vector backbone: pcDNA3.1
  Backbone size w/o insert (bp): 5345
  Total vector size (bp): 6458
  Vector type: Mammalian Expression
  Selectable markers: Neomycin (select with G418)
Growth in bacteria
  Bacterial resistance: Ampicillin, 100 μg/mL
  Growth temperature: 37°C
  Growth strain: DH5alpha
  Copy number: High Copy
Gene/Insert
  Gene/Insert name: CANX (alt name: calnexin)
  Species: H. sapiens (human)
  Insert size (bp): 333
  Mutation: Only express calnexin (482-end) with ER signal peptide from calnexin at N terminus
  Entrez Gene: CANX (a.k.a. CNX, IP90, P90)
  Promoter: CMV Promoter
  Tag / fusion protein: mEmerald (N terminal on insert)
  Cloning method: Gibson Cloning
  Sequencing primers: 5′ cgcaaatgggcggtaggcgtg; 3′ tagaaggcacagtcgagg
Resource information
  A portion of this plasmid was derived from a plasmid made by: Plasmid #54021 from Addgene
Terms and licenses: Academic/Nonprofit Terms; Industry Terms: Not Available to Industry
How to cite: mEmerald(luminal)-canxTM was a gift from Ke Xu (Addgene plasmid # 186961 ; http://n2t.net/addgene:186961 ; RRID:Addgene_186961)
