[The description below was written by a language model from this plasmid's Addgene catalogue record and pLannotate feature annotations shown in this document.]
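Description:
mEmerald(luminal)-canxTM is a mammalian expression plasmid built on the pcDNA3.1 backbone that produces a green fluorescent marker of the endoplasmic reticulum membrane. It is propagated in E. coli through a high-copy ColE1/pUC-type origin with ampicillin selection (AmpR with its own bla promoter). It also carries an f1 phage origin. For selection in mammalian cells, an SV40 early promoter drives the neomycin phosphotransferase gene, terminated by an SV40 poly(A) signal, conferring G418 resistance. The catalogue lists a total size of about 6.46 kb, while the sequenced record is slightly longer at about 6.51 kb. Short annotated fragments such as bom, an HIV-1 LTR piece, ble, lacI and the lac promoter/operator are probably backbone remnants or partial matches rather than functional parts of the design.

The expression cassette uses the CMV immediate-early enhancer and promoter, followed by a T7 promoter, and ends with the bovine growth hormone polyadenylation signal. The coding region places mEmerald, a rapidly maturing monomeric GFP derivative, directly upstream of a 333 bp fragment of human calnexin (CANX) covering residue 482 to the C-terminus, which includes the transmembrane domain. According to the record, the calnexin ER signal peptide is placed at the N-terminus. The feature table does not annotate it separately, although there is unannotated sequence between the T7 promoter and mEmerald where it could lie. The signal peptide directs the fusion into the ER, and the calnexin segment anchors it in the membrane, so that the fluorescent protein faces the ER lumen, as the name indicates. The construct serves as a membrane-anchored, lumen-facing ER label for fluorescence imaging, and it was deposited with a study of ER tubule morphology.
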