Features (pLannotate 1.2.2; 21 found; start..end, strand, type, name):
     28..80      -  misc_feature   bom (fragment): basis of mobility region from pBR322
    235..614     +  enhancer       CMV enhancer: human cytomegalovirus immediate early enhancer
    615..818     +  promoter       CMV promoter: human cytomegalovirus (CMV) immediate early promoter
    814..847     +  LTR            5' LTR (truncated) (fragment): truncated 5' long terminal repeat (LTR) from HIV-1
    863..881     +  promoter       T7 promoter: promoter for bacteriophage T7 RNA polymerase
   1018..1734    +  CDS            mEmerald: mEmerald is a basic (constitutively fluorescent) green fluorescent protein published in 1998, derived from Aequorea victoria. It is reported to be a very rapidly-maturing monomer with moderate acid sensitivity.
   1735..2067    +  CDS            CANX (fragment): CALX_HUMAN - Experimental evidence at protein level: Swiss-Prot protein existence level 1. Calcium-binding protein that interacts with newly synthesized glycoproteins in the endoplasmic reticulum. It may act in assisting protein assembly and/or in the retention within the ER of unassembled protein subunits. It seems to play a major role in the quality control apparatus of the ER by the retention of incorrectly folded proteins. Associated with partial T-cell antigen receptor complexes that escape the ER of immature thymocytes, it may function as a signaling complex regulating thymocyte maturati
   2108..2332    +  polyA_signal   bGH poly(A) signal: bovine growth hormone polyadenylation signal
   2336..2357    +  promoter       SV40 promoter (fragment): SV40 enhancer and early promoter
   2378..2806    +  rep_origin     f1 ori (sequence partly withheld): f1 bacteriophage origin of replication; arrow indicates direction of (+) strand synthesis
   2820..3149    +  promoter       SV40 promoter: SV40 enhancer and early promoter
   3216..4007    +  CDS            neo: KKA2_KLEPN - Also known as kan, nptII. Experimental evidence at protein level: Swiss-Prot protein existence level 1. Resistance to kanamycin, neomycin, paromomycin, ribostamycin, butirosin and gentamicin B. From Klebsiella pneumoniae.
   4031..4189    +  CDS            ble (fragment): BLE_KLEPN - Experimental evidence at protein level: Swiss-Prot protein existence level 1. Binding protein with a strong affinity to the bleomycin family of antibiotics. Binds to CL990; an antimitotic-antibiotic compound. From Klebsiella pneumoniae.
   4184..4305    +  polyA_signal   SV40 poly(A) signal: SV40 polyadenylation signal
   4378..4394    -  protein_bind   lac operator: The lac repressor binds to the lac operator to inhibit transcription in E. coli. This inhibition can be relieved by adding lactose or isopropyl-β-D-thiogalactopyranoside (IPTG). lac repressor encoded by lacI
   4402..4432    -  promoter       lac promoter: promoter for the E. coli lac operon
   4447..4468    -  protein_bind   CAP binding site: CAP binding activates transcription in the presence of cAMP. E. coli catabolite activator protein
   4481..4573    -  CDS            lacI (fragment): lac repressor; lacI; The lac repressor binds to the lac operator to inhibit transcription in E. coli. This inhibition can be relieved by adding lactose or isopropyl-β-D-thiogalactopyranoside (IPTG).
   4756..5344    -  rep_origin     ori: high-copy-number ColE1/pMB1/pBR322/pUC origin of replication
   5515..6375    -  CDS            AmpR: β-lactamase; bla; confers resistance to ampicillin, carbenicillin, and related antibiotics
   6376..6480    -  promoter       AmpR promoter: bla
>Addgene plasmid #186961 | mEmerald(luminal)-canxTM | addgene full sequence | sequence record 372867 | Addgene NGS Result
GACGGATCGGGAGATCTCCCGATCCCCTATGGTGCACTCTCAGTACAATCTGCTCTGATGCCGCATAGTT
AAGCCAGTATCTGCTCCCTGCTTGTGTGTTGGAGGTCGCTGAGTAGTGCGCGAGCAAAATTTAAGCTACA
ACAAGGCAAGGCTTGACCGACAATTGCATGAAGAATCTGCTTAGGGTTAGGCGTTTTGCGCTGCTTCGCG
ATGTACGGGCCAGATATACGCGTTGACATTGATTATTGACTAGTTATTAATAGTAATCAATTACGGGGTC
ATTAGTTCATAGCCCATATATGGAGTTCCGCGTTACATAACTTACGGTAAATGGCCCGCCTGGCTGACCG
CCCAACGACCCCCGCCCATTGACGTCAATAATGACGTATGTTCCCATAGTAACGCCAATAGGGACTTTCC
ATTGACGTCAATGGGTGGAGTATTTACGGTAAACTGCCCACTTGGCAGTACATCAAGTGTATCATATGCC
AAGTACGCCCCCTATTGACGTCAATGACGGTAAATGGCCCGCCTGGCATTATGCCCAGTACATGACCTTA
TGGGACTTTCCTACTTGGCAGTACATCTACGTATTAGTCATCGCTATTACCATGGTGATGCGGTTTTGGC
AGTACATCAATGGGCGTGGATAGCGGTTTGACTCACGGGGATTTCCAAGTCTCCACCCCATTGACGTCAA
TGGGAGTTTGTTTTGGCACCAAAATCAACGGGACTTTCCAAAATGTCGTAACAACTCCGCCCCATTGACG
CAAATGGGCGGTAGGCGTGTACGGTGGGAGGTCTATATAAGCAGAGCTCTCTGGCTAACTAGAGAACCCA
CTGCTTACTGGCTTATCGAAATTAATACGACTCACTATAGGGAGACCCAAGCTGGCTAGCGTTTAAACTT
AAGCTTGGTACCGAGCTCGGATCCACTAGTCCAGTGTGGTGGAATTCATGCTGCTATCCGTGCCGTTGCT
GCTCGGCCTCCTCGGCCTGGCCGTCGCCGACCGGTCGATGGTGAGCAAGGGCGAGGAGCTGTTCACCGGG
GTGGTGCCCATCCTGGTCGAGCTGGACGGCGACGTAAACGGCCACAAGTTCAGCGTGTCCGGCGAGGGCG
AGGGCGATGCCACCTACGGCAAGCTGACCCTGAAGTTCATCTGCACCACCGGCAAGCTGCCCGTGCCCTG
GCCCACCCTCGTGACCACCTTGACCTACGGCGTGCAGTGCTTCGCCCGCTACCCCGACCACATGAAGCAG
CACGACTTCTTCAAGTCCGCCATGCCCGAAGGCTACGTCCAGGAGCGCACCATCTTCTTCAAGGACGACG
GCAACTACAAGACCCGCGCCGAGGTGAAGTTCGAGGGCGACACCCTGGTGAACCGCATCGAGCTGAAGGG
CATCGACTTCAAGGAGGACGGCAACATCCTGGGGCACAAGCTGGAGTACAACTACAACAGCCACAAGGTC
TATATCACCGCCGACAAGCAGAAGAACGGCATCAAGGTGAACTTCAAGACCCGCCACAACATCGAGGACG
GCAGCGTGCAGCTCGCCGACCACTACCAGCAGAACACCCCCATCGGCGACGGCCCCGTGCTGCTGCCCGA
CAACCACTACCTGAGCACCCAGTCCAAGCTGAGCAAAGACCCCAACGAGAAGCGCGATCACATGGTCCTG
CTGGAGTTCGTGACCGCCGCCGGGATCACTCTCGGCATGGACGAGCTGTACAAGTGGCTGTGGGTAGTCT
ATATACTAACTGTAGCCCTTCCTGTGTTCCTGGTTATCCTCTTCTGCTGTTCTGGAAAGAAACAGACCAG
TGGTATGGAGTATAAGAAAACTGATGCACCTCAACCGGATGTGAAGGAAGAGGAAGAAGAGAAGGAAGAG
GAAAAGGACAAGGGAGATGAGGAGGAGGAAGGAGAAGAGAAACTTGAAGAGAAACAGAAAAGTGATGCTG
AAGAAGATGGTGGCACTGTCAGTCAAGAGGAGGAAGACAGAAAACCTAAAGCAGAGGAGGATGAAATTTT
GAACAGATCACCAAGAAACAGAAAGCCACGAAGAGAGTAATCTAGAGGGCCCGTTTAAACCCGCTGATCA
GCCTCGACTGTGCCTTCTAGTTGCCAGCCATCTGTTGTTTGCCCCTCCCCCGTGCCTTCCTTGACCCTGG
AAGGTGCCACTCCCACTGTCCTTTCCTAATAAAATGAGGAAATTGCATCGCATTGTCTGAGTAGGTGTCA
TTCTATTCTGGGGGGTGGGGTGGGGCAGGACAGCAAGGGGGAGGATTGGGAAGACAATAGCAGGCATGCT
GGGGATGCGGTGGGCTCTATGGCTTCTGAGGCGGAAAGAACCAGCTGGGGCTCTAGGGGGTATCCCC
[124 nt withheld, positions 2378-2501]
C
[91 nt withheld, positions 2503-2593]
A
[49 nt withheld, positions 2595-2643]
CCTTTGACGTTGGAGTCCACGTTCTTT
[37 nt withheld, positions 2671-2707]
ACCCTATCTCGGTCTATTCTTTTGATTTATAAGGGATTTTGCCGATTTCGGCCTATTGGTTAAAAAATGA
GCTGATTTAACAAAAATTTAACGCGAATTAATTCTGTGGAATGTGTGTCAGTTAGGGTGTGGAAAGTCCC
CAGGCTCCCCAGCAGGCAGAAGTATGCAAAGCATGCATCTCAATTAGTCAGCAACCAGGTGTGGAAAGTC
CCCAGGCTCCCCAGCAGGCAGAAGTATGCAAAGCATGCATCTCAATTAGTCAGCAACCATAGTCCCGCCC
CTAACTCCGCCCATCCCGCCCCTAACTCCGCCCAGTTCCGCCCATTCTCCGCCCCATGGCTGACTAATTT
TTTTTATTTATGCAGAGGCCGAGGCCGCCTCTGCCTCTGAGCTATTCCAGAAGTAGTGAGGAGGCTTTTT
TGGAGGCCTAGGCTTTTGCAAAAAGCTCCCGGGAGCTTGTATATCCATTTTCGGATCTGATCAAGAGACA
GGATGAGGATCGTTTCGCATGATTGAACAAGATGGATTGCACGCAGGTTCTCCGGCCGCTTGGGTGGAGA
GGCTATTCGGCTATGACTGGGCACAACAGACAATCGGCTGCTCTGATGCCGCCGTGTTCCGGCTGTCAGC
GCAGGGGCGCCCGGTTCTTTTTGTCAAGACCGACCTGTCCGGTGCCCTGAATGAACTGCAGGACGAGGCA
GCGCGGCTATCGTGGCTGGCCACGACGGGCGTTCCTTGCGCAGCTGTGCTCGACGTTGTCACTGAAGCGG
GAAGGGACTGGCTGCTATTGGGCGAAGTGCCGGGGCAGGATCTCCTGTCATCTCACCTTGCTCCTGCCGA
GAAAGTATCCATCATGGCTGATGCAATGCGGCGGCTGCATACGCTTGATCCGGCTACCTGCCCATTCGAC
CACCAAGCGAAACATCGCATCGAGCGAGCACGTACTCGGATGGAAGCCGGTCTTGTCGATCAGGATGATC
TGGACGAAGAGCATCAGGGGCTCGCGCCAGCCGAACTGTTCGCCAGGCTCAAGGCGCGCATGCCCGACGG
CGAGGATCTCGTCGTGACCCATGGCGATGCCTGCTTGCCGAATATCATGGTGGAAAATGGCCGCTTTTCT
GGATTCATCGACTGTGGCCGGCTGGGTGTGGCGGACCGCTATCAGGACATAGCGTTGGCTACCCGTGATA
TTGCTGAAGAGCTTGGCGGCGAATGGGCTGACCGCTTCCTCGTGCTTTACGGTATCGCCGCTCCCGATTC
GCAGCGCATCGCCTTCTATCGCCTTCTTGACGAGTTCTTCTGAGCGGGACTCTGGGGTTCGAAATGACCG
ACCAAGCGACGCCCAACCTGCCATCACGAGATTTCGATTCCACCGCCGCCTTCTATGAAAGGTTGGGCTT
CGGAATCGTTTTCCGGGACGCCGGCTGGATGATCCTCCAGCGCGGGGATCTCATGCTGGAGTTCTTCGCC
CACCCCAACTTGTTTATTGCAGCTTATAATGGTTACAAATAAAGCAATAGCATCACAAATTTCACAAATA
AAGCATTTTTTTCACTGCATTCTAGTTGTGGTTTGTCCAAACTCATCAATGTATCTTATCATGTCTGTAT
ACCGTCGACCTCTAGCTAGAGCTTGGCGTAATCATGGTCATAGCTGTTTCCTGTGTGAAATTGTTATCCG
CTCACAATTCCACACAACATACGAGCCGGAAGCATAAAGTGTAAAGCCTGGGGTGCCTAATGAGTGAGCT
AACTCACATTAATTGCGTTGCGCTCACTGCCCGCTTTCCAGTCGGGAAACCTGTCGTGCCAGCTGCATTA
ATGAATCGGCCAACGCGCGGGGAGAGGCGGTTTGCGTATTGGGCGCTCTTCCGCTTCCTCGCTCACTGAC
TCGCTGCGCTCGGTCGTTCGGCTGCGGCGAGCGGTATCAGCTCACTCAAAGGCGGTAATACGGTTATCCA
CAGAATCAGGGGATAACGCAGGAAAGAACATGTGAGCAAAAGGCCAGCAAAAGGCCAGGAACCGTAAAAA
GGCCGCGTTGCTGGCGTTTTTCCATAGGCTCCGCCCCCCTGACGAGCATCACAAAAATCGACGCTCAAGT
CAGAGGTGGCGAAACCCGACAGGACTATAAAGATACCAGGCGTTTCCCCCTGGAAGCTCCCTCGTGCGCT
CTCCTGTTCCGACCCTGCCGCTTACCGGATACCTGTCCGCCTTTCTCCCTTCGGGAAGCGTGGCGCTTTC
TCATAGCTCACGCTGTAGGTATCTCAGTTCGGTGTAGGTCGTTCGCTCCAAGCTGGGCTGTGTGCACGAA
CCCCCCGTTCAGCCCGACCGCTGCGCCTTATCCGGTAACTATCGTCTTGAGTCCAACCCGGTAAGACACG
ACTTATCGCCACTGGCAGCAGCCACTGGTAACAGGATTAGCAGAGCGAGGTATGTAGGCGGTGCTACAGA
GTTCTTGAAGTGGTGGCCTAACTACGGCTACACTAGAAGAACAGTATTTGGTATCTGCGCTCTGCTGAAG
CCAGTTACCTTCGGAAAAAGAGTTGGTAGCTCTTGATCCGGCAAACAAACCACCGCTGGTAGCGGTGGTT
TTTTTGTTTGCAAGCAGCAGATTACGCGCAGAAAAAAAGGATCTCAAGAAGATCCTTTGATCTTTTCTAC
GGGGTCTGACGCTCAGTGGAACGAAAACTCACGTTAAGGGATTTTGGTCATGAGATTATCAAAAAGGATC
TTCACCTAGATCCTTTTAAATTAAAAATGAAGTTTTAAATCAATCTAAAGTATATATGAGTAAACTTGGT
CTGACAGTTACCAATGCTTAATCAGTGAGGCACCTATCTCAGCGATCTGTCTATTTCGTTCATCCATAGT
TGCCTGACTCCCCGTCGTGTAGATAACTACGATACGGGAGGGCTTACCATCTGGCCCCAGTGCTGCAATG
ATACCGCGAGACCCACGCTCACCGGCTCCAGATTTATCAGCAATAAACCAGCCAGCCGGAAGGGCCGAGC
GCAGAAGTGGTCCTGCAACTTTATCCGCCTCCATCCAGTCTATTAATTGTTGCCGGGAAGCTAGAGTAAG
TAGTTCGCCAGTTAATAGTTTGCGCAACGTTGTTGCCATTGCTACAGGCATCGTGGTGTCACGCTCGTCG
TTTGGTATGGCTTCATTCAGCTCCGGTTCCCAACGATCAAGGCGAGTTACATGATCCCCCATGTTGTGCA
AAAAAGCGGTTAGCTCCTTCGGTCCTCCGATCGTTGTCAGAAGTAAGTTGGCCGCAGTGTTATCACTCAT
GGTTATGGCAGCACTGCATAATTCTCTTACTGTCATGCCATCCGTAAGATGCTTTTCTGTGACTGGTGAG
TACTCAACCAAGTCATTCTGAGAATAGTGTATGCGGCGACCGAGTTGCTCTTGCCCGGCGTCAATACGGG
ATAATACCGCGCCACATAGCAGAACTTTAAAAGTGCTCATCATTGGAAAACGTTCTTCGGGGCGAAAACT
CTCAAGGATCTTACCGCTGTTGAGATCCAGTTCGATGTAACCCACTCGTGCACCCAACTGATCTTCAGCA
TCTTTTACTTTCACCAGCGTTTCTGGGTGAGCAAAAACAGGAAGGCAAAATGCCGCAAAAAAGGGAATAA
GGGCGACACGGAAATGTTGAATACTCATACTCTTCCTTTTTCAATATTATTGAAGCATTTATCAGGGTTA
TTGTCTCATGAGCGGATACATATTTGAATGTATTTAGAAAAATAAACAAATAGGGGTTCCGCGCACATTT
CCCCGAAAAGTGCCACCTGACGTC
